Addgene plasmid #227752: pVG120
Purpose: Expresses a version of light-inducible transcription factor EL222 (Asp89Tyr) under a strong constitutive PGK1pr
Depositing lab: Sahand Jamal Rahi. Depositing organization: Swiss Federal Institute of Technology (EPFL). Publication: Light-directed evolution of dynamic, multi-state, and computational protein functionalities. Gligorovski V, Labagnara M, Scutteri L, Blackholm M, Moglich A, Mansouri N, Rahi SJ. Cell. 2026 Mar 6:S0092-8674(26)00167-4. doi: 10.1016/j.cell.2026.02.002. PubMed 41794024.
Backbone
  Vector backbone: EZL105
  Vector type: Yeast Expression
  Selectable markers: HIS3 ; Cg (budding yeast)
Growth in bacteria
  Bacterial resistance: Ampicillin, 100 μg/mL
  Growth temperature: 37°C
  Growth strain: XL10
  Growth instructions: Can also be grown in DH5alpha.
  Copy number: High Copy
Gene/Insert
  Gene/Insert name: EL222 codon-optimized for budding yeast
  Species: S. cerevisiae (budding yeast)
  Mutation: Asp89Tyr mutant
  Promoter: PGK1pr
  Cloning method: Restriction Enzyme; 5′ cloning site Unknown (unknown if destroyed)
Terms and licenses: Academic/Nonprofit Terms; Industry Terms: Not Available to Industry
Depositor comments: For a single-copy integration in budding yeast, the plasmid should be cut with PmeI (double-cutter). Please visit https://doi.org/10.1101/2024.02.28.582517 for bioRxiv preprint.
How to cite: pVG120 was a gift from Sahand Jamal Rahi (Addgene plasmid # 227752 ; http://n2t.net/addgene:227752 ; RRID:Addgene_227752)
