[The description below was written by a language model from this plasmid's Addgene catalogue record and pLannotate feature annotations shown in this document.]
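Description:
pVG120 is a yeast expression plasmid built on the EZL105 backbone and designed for chromosomal integration in budding yeast rather than episomal maintenance; no yeast replication origin or centromere appears in the annotated features. In E. coli it propagates through a high-copy ColE1/pUC-type origin with ampicillin resistance (AmpR). It also carries pBluescript-style remnants: an f1 origin, a lacZα fragment, lac promoter/operator elements, and flanking T3 and T7 promoters. Yeast selection uses HIS3, which the record describes as "Cg", apparently meaning Candida glabrata. The feature table annotates the marker against S. cerevisiae HIS3 and its promoter, but a neighbouring DED1 fragment matches C. glabrata. S. cerevisiae fragments from the region around HIS3 (DED1, MRM1/PET56) are also present. They may serve as homology for targeting, although the record does not name the integration locus. The depositor notes that cutting with PmeI, which cuts the plasmid twice, gives single-copy integration.

The payload is EL222, a light-responsive LOV–helix-turn-helix transcription factor from Erythrobacter litoralis, codon-optimized for budding yeast and carrying an Asp89Tyr substitution. EL222 forms a flavin–protein adduct on illumination, which frees its DNA-binding domain. The annotation shows a herpes simplex VP16 fragment directly upstream of the EL222 coding region, consistent with a fused activation domain that lets the protein drive light-dependent transcription in yeast. Expression comes from the strong constitutive PGK1 promoter, which is listed in the catalogue but not annotated in the feature table, and ends at the CYC1 terminator. The plasmid supplies a constitutively expressed optogenetic transcription factor variant, deposited with work on light-directed evolution of protein function. The record does not state how the Asp89Tyr change affects the protein.
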