Features (pLannotate 1.2.2; 26 found; start..end, strand, type, name):
     13..31      -  promoter       T3 promoter: promoter for bacteriophage T3 RNA polymerase
     76..92      -  protein_bind   lac operator: The lac repressor binds to the lac operator to inhibit transcription in E. coli. This inhibition can be relieved by adding lactose or isopropyl-β-D-thiogalactopyranoside (IPTG). lac repressor encoded by lacI
    100..130     -  promoter       lac promoter: promoter for the E. coli lac operon
    145..166     -  protein_bind   CAP binding site: CAP binding activates transcription in the presence of cAMP. E. coli catabolite activator protein
    179..271     -  CDS            lacI (fragment): lac repressor; lacI; The lac repressor binds to the lac operator to inhibit transcription in E. coli. This inhibition can be relieved by adding lactose or isopropyl-β-D-thiogalactopyranoside (IPTG).
    454..1042    -  rep_origin     ori: high-copy-number ColE1/pMB1/pBR322/pUC origin of replication
   1213..2073    -  CDS            AmpR: β-lactamase; bla; confers resistance to ampicillin, carbenicillin, and related antibiotics
   2074..2178    -  promoter       AmpR promoter: bla
   2289..2324    +  CDS            rop (fragment): Rop protein, which maintains plasmids at low copy number; rop
   2426..2475    +  misc_feature   bom (fragment): basis of mobility region from pBR322
   2483..2615    +  promoter       URA3 promoter (fragment): S. cerevisiae URA3
   2615..2707    +  CDS            URA3 (fragment): PYRF_YEAST - Experimental evidence at protein level: Swiss-Prot protein existence level 1. From Saccharomyces cerevisiae (strain ATCC 204508 / S288c) (Baker's yeast).
   2763..2814    +  misc_feature   bom (fragment): basis of mobility region from pBR322
   2842..3270    -  rep_origin     f1 ori (sequence partly withheld): f1 bacteriophage origin of replication; arrow indicates direction of (+) strand synthesis
   3274..3431    -  CDS            lacZα (fragment): LacZα fragment of β-galactosidase; lacZ fragment
   3434..3452    +  promoter       T7 promoter: promoter for bacteriophage T7 RNA polymerase
   3527..3724    -  CDS            DED1 (fragment): DED1_YEAST - Also known as SPP81. Experimental evidence at protein level: Swiss-Prot protein existence level 1. ATP-binding RNA helicase involved in translation initiation. Remodels RNA in response to ADP and ATP concentrations by facilitating disruption, but also formation of RNA duplexes. Has weak ATP-dependent affinity for dsRNA, but strong ATP-dependent affinity for ssRNA. Acts as a virus host factor involved in the replication of the MBV and the L-A viruses by promoting the negative-strand RNA synthesis. May be involved in recognition of the preinitiation complex and DNA binding of the RN
   3720..4052    -  CDS            YO201_YEAST (fragment): Protein uncertain: Swiss-Prot protein existence level 5. From Saccharomyces cerevisiae (strain ATCC 204508 / S288c) (Baker's yeast).
   4826..4844    +  misc_feature   MCS (fragment): pBluescript multiple cloning site
   4881..5114    +  CDS            VP16_HHV11 (fragment): Experimental evidence at protein level: Swiss-Prot protein existence level 1. May play a role in the aggregation of tegument proteins around nucleocapsids during virus morphogenesis. From Human herpesvirus 1 (strain 17) (HHV-1) (Human herpes simplex virus 1).
   5112..5747    +  CDS            LVHTH_ERYLH (fragment): Experimental evidence at protein level: Swiss-Prot protein existence level 1. Has reversible, light-dependent DNA-binding activity. Upon illumination an internal FMN-protein adduct is formed which changes the protein conformation so that the previously sequestered DNA-binding domain is free to bind DNA. Binds to sequences within in its own promoter when illuminated but not when it has been incubated in the dark. From Erythrobacter litoralis (strain HTCC2594).
   5769..6016    +  terminator     CYC1 terminator: S. cerevisiae CYC1; transcription terminator for CYC1
   6067..6255    -  CDS            DED1 (fragment): DED1_CANGA - Protein inferred from homology: Swiss-Prot protein existence level 3. ATP-binding RNA helicase involved in translation initiation. Remodels RNA in response to ADP and ATP concentrations by facilitating disruption, but also formation of RNA duplexes (By similarity). From Candida glabrata (strain ATCC 2001 / CBS 138 / JCM 3761 / NBRC 0622 / NRRL Y-65) (Yeast) (Torulopsis glabrata).
   6742..7377    -  CDS            HIS3: HIS7_YEAST - Experimental evidence at protein level: Swiss-Prot protein existence level 1. From Saccharomyces cerevisiae (strain ATCC 204508 / S288c) (Baker's yeast).
   7483..7670    -  promoter       HIS3 promoter: S. cerevisiae HIS3
   7720..7947    +  CDS            MRM1 (fragment): MRM1_YEAST - Also known as PET56 From Saccharomyces cerevisiae (strain ATCC 204508 / S288c) (Baker's yeast).
>Addgene plasmid #227752 | pVG120 | addgene full sequence | sequence record 458027 | Addgene NGS Result
CAGCTTTTGTTCCCTTTAGTGAGGGTTAATTCCGAGCTTGGCGTAATCATGGTCATAGCTGTTTCCTGTG
TGAAATTGTTATCCGCTCACAATTCCACACAACATACGAGCCGGAAGCATAAAGTGTAAAGCCTGGGGTG
CCTAATGAGTGAGCTAACTCACATTAATTGCGTTGCGCTCACTGCCCGCTTTCCAGTCGGGAAACCTGTC
GTGCCAGCTGCATTAATGAATCGGCCAACGCGCGGGGAGAGGCGGTTTGCGTATTGGGCGCTCTTCCGCT
TCCTCGCTCACTGACTCGCTGCGCTCGGTCGTTCGGCTGCGGCGAGCGGTATCAGCTCACTCAAAGGCGG
TAATACGGTTATCCACAGAATCAGGGGATAACGCAGGAAAGAACATGTGAGCAAAAGGCCAGCAAAAGGC
CAGGAACCGTAAAAAGGCCGCGTTGCTGGCGTTTTTCCATAGGCTCCGCCCCCCTGACGAGCATCACAAA
AATCGACGCTCAAGTCAGAGGTGGCGAAACCCGACAGGACTATAAAGATACCAGGCGTTTCCCCCTGGAA
GCTCCCTCGTGCGCTCTCCTGTTCCGACCCTGCCGCTTACCGGATACCTGTCCGCCTTTCTCCCTTCGGG
AAGCGTGGCGCTTTCTCATAGCTCACGCTGTAGGTATCTCAGTTCGGTGTAGGTCGTTCGCTCCAAGCTG
GGCTGTGTGCACGAACCCCCCGTTCAGCCCGACCGCTGCGCCTTATCCGGTAACTATCGTCTTGAGTCCA
ACCCGGTAAGACACGACTTATCGCCACTGGCAGCAGCCACTGGTAACAGGATTAGCAGAGCGAGGTATGT
AGGCGGTGCTACAGAGTTCTTGAAGTGGTGGCCTAACTACGGCTACACTAGAAGAACAGTATTTGGTATC
TGCGCTCTGCTGAAGCCAGTTACCTTCGGAAAAAGAGTTGGTAGCTCTTGATCCGGCAAACAAACCACCG
CTGGTAGCGGTGGTTTTTTTGTTTGCAAGCAGCAGATTACGCGCAGAAAAAAAGGATCTCAAGAAGATCC
TTTGATCTTTTCTACGGGGTCTGACGCTCAGTGGAACGAAAACTCACGTTAAGGGATTTTGGTCATGAGA
TTATCAAAAAGGATCTTCACCTAGATCCTTTTAAATTAAAAATGAAGTTTTAAATCAATCTAAAGTATAT
ATGAGTAAACTTGGTCTGACAGTTACCAATGCTTAATCAGTGAGGCACCTATCTCAGCGATCTGTCTATT
TCGTTCATCCATAGTTGCCTGACTCCCCGTCGTGTAGATAACTACGATACGGGAGGGCTTACCATCTGGC
CCCAGTGCTGCAATGATACCGCGAGACCCACGCTCACCGGCTCCAGATTTATCAGCAATAAACCAGCCAG
CCGGAAGGGCCGAGCGCAGAAGTGGTCCTGCAACTTTATCCGCCTCCATCCAGTCTATTAATTGTTGCCG
GGAAGCTAGAGTAAGTAGTTCGCCAGTTAATAGTTTGCGCAACGTTGTTGCCATTGCTACAGGCATCGTG
GTGTCACGCTCGTCGTTTGGTATGGCTTCATTCAGCTCCGGTTCCCAACGATCAAGGCGAGTTACATGAT
CCCCCATGTTGTGCAAAAAAGCGGTTAGCTCCTTCGGTCCTCCGATCGTTGTCAGAAGTAAGTTGGCCGC
AGTGTTATCACTCATGGTTATGGCAGCACTGCATAATTCTCTTACTGTCATGCCATCCGTAAGATGCTTT
TCTGTGACTGGTGAGTACTCAACCAAGTCATTCTGAGAATAGTGTATGCGGCGACCGAGTTGCTCTTGCC
CGGCGTCAATACGGGATAATACCGCGCCACATAGCAGAACTTTAAAAGTGCTCATCATTGGAAAACGTTC
TTCGGGGCGAAAACTCTCAAGGATCTTACCGCTGTTGAGATCCAGTTCGATGTAACCCACTCGTGCACCC
AACTGATCTTCAGCATCTTTTACTTTCACCAGCGTTTCTGGGTGAGCAAAAACAGGAAGGCAAAATGCCG
CAAAAAAGGGAATAAGGGCGACACGGAAATGTTGAATACTCATACTCTTCCTTTTTCAATATTATTGAAG
CATTTATCAGGGTTATTGTCTCATGAGCGGATACATATTTGAATGTATTTAGAAAAATAAACAAATAGGG
GTTCCGCGCACATTTCCCCGAAAAGTGCCACCTGACGTCCTCGGCGCGTGACGTCTAAGAAACCATTATT
ATCATGACATTAACCTATAAAAATAGGCGTATCACGAGGCCCTTTCGTCTCGCGCGTTTCGGTGATGACG
GTGAAAACCTCTGACACATGCAGCTCCCGGAGACGGTCACAGCTTGTCTGTAAGCGGATGCCGGGAGCAG
ACAAGCCCGTCAGGGCGCGTCAGCGGGTGTTGGCGGGTGTCGGGGCTGGCTTAACTATGCGGCATCAGAG
CAGATTGTACTGAGAGTGCACCATACCACCTTTTCAATTCATCATTTTTTTTTTATTCTTTTTTTTGATT
TCGGTTTCCTTGAAATTTTTTTGATTCGGTAATCTCCGAACAGAAGGAAGAACGAAGGAAGGAGCACAGA
CTTAGATTGGTATATATACGCATATTGGGTCAGCAGTACAGAACCCTCGACGAAGTTGTAAGTGGTGGAT
CAGATATCATCATTGTTGGCAGAGGACTTTTCGCCAAGGGTAGAGATCCTAATACTAAACTCACAAATTA
GAGCTTCAATTTAATTATATCAGTTATTACCCTATGCGGTGTGAAATACCGCACAGATGCGTAAGGAGAA
AATACCGCATCAGGAAATTGTAAGCGTTAATATTTTGTTAAAATTCGCGTTAAATTTTTGTTAAATCAGC
TCATTTTTTAACCAATAGGCCGAAATCGGCAAAATCCCTTATAAATCAAAAGAATAGACCGAGATAGGGT
[37 nt withheld, positions 2941-2977]
AAAGAACGTGGACTCCAACGTCAAAGG
[49 nt withheld, positions 3005-3053]
T
[91 nt withheld, positions 3055-3145]
G
[124 nt withheld, positions 3147-3270]
CCATTCGCCATTCAGGCTGCGCAACTGTTGGGAAGGGCGATCGGTGCGGGCCTCTTCGCTATTACGCCAG
CTGGCGAAAGGGGGATGTGCTGCAAGGCGATTAAGTTGGGTAACGCCAGGGTTTTCCCAGTCACGACGTT
GTAAAACGACGGCCAGTGAATTGTAATACGACTCACTATAGGGGGCCAGCGTGGCCGTTTAAACATTTAA
ATGGCCGGCCGCTGCCACCGTTGTTTCCACCGAAGAAACCACCGTTGCCGTAACCACCACGACGGTTGTT
GCTAAAGAAGCTGCCACCGCCACGGCCACCGTTGTAGCCGCCGTTGTTGTTATTGTAGTTGCTACTGTTA
TTTCTGGCACTTCTTGGTTTTCCTCTTAAGTGAGGAGGAACATAACCATTCTCGTTGTTGTCGTTGATGC
TTAAATTTTGCACTTGTTCGCTCAGTTCAGCCATAATATGAAATGCTTTTCTTGTTGTTCTTACGGAATA
CCACTTGCCACCTATCACCACAACTAACTTTTTCCCGTTCCTCCATCTCTTTTATATTTTTTTTCTGGAG
TTCAAGAGAAAAAAAAAGAAAAAGCAAAAAGAAAAAAGGAAAGCGCGCCTCGTTCAGAATGACACGTATA
GAATGATGCATTACCTTGTCATCTTCAGTATCATACTGTTCGTATACATACTTACTGACATTCATAGGTA
TACATATATACACATGTATATATATCGTATGCTGCAGCTTTAAATAATCGGTGTCAAGATCTGAGCTCCA
CCGCGGTGGCGGCCGCTTATTTACTCAGGATCCCGCATGTTGCAGGTGGGAGTTCCAGCTCCCGGGAAAC
AGCTGCAAGAATTACTCGTGAGTAAGGAAAGAGTGAGGAACTATCGCATACCTGCATTTAAAGATGCCGA
TTTGGGCGCGAATCCTTTATTTTGGCTTCACCCTCATACTATTATCAGGGCCAGAAAAAGGAAGTGTTTC
CCTCCTTCTTGAATTGATGTTACCCTCATAAAGCACGTGGCCTCTTATCGAGAAAGAAATTACCGTCGCT
CGTGATTTGTTTGCAAAAAGAACAAAACTGAAAAAACCCAGACACGCTCGACTTCCTGTCTTCCTATTGA
TTGCAGCTTCCAATTTCGTCACACAACAAGGTCCTAGCGACGGCTCACAGGTTTTGTAACAAGCAATCGA
AGGTTCTGGAATGGCGGGAAAGGGTTTAGTACCACATGCTATGATGCCCACTGTGATCTCCAGAGCAAAG
TTCGTTCGATCGTACTGTTACTCTCTCTCTTTCAAACAGAATTGTCCGAATCGTGTGACAACAACAGCCT
GTTCTCACACACTCTTTTCTTCTAACCAAGGGGGTGGTTTAGTTTAGTAGAACCTCGTGAAACTTACATT
TACATATATATAAACTTGCATAAATTGGTCAATGCAAGAAATACATATTTGGTCTTTTCTAATTCGTAGT
TTTTCAAGTTCTTAGATGCTTTCTTTTTCTCTTTTTTACAGATCATCAAGGAAGTAATTATCTACTTTTT
ACAACAAATATAAAACACCGCGGTGGCGGCCGCTAAAATCATGGCTAGCCCGAAAAAAAAGAGAAAAGTA
GCCCCACCAACGGACGTTTCACTTGGTGACGAATTACATTTAGACGGTGAGGATGTAGCTATGGCACATG
CCGATGCTCTTGATGATTTTGATCTGGACATGTTAGGTGATGGGGATTCTCCCGGCCCCGGATTTACACC
ACATGATTCTGCTCCGTATGGCGCGTTGGACATGGCAGATTTCGAATTTGAACAGATGTTTACTGATGCA
CTTGGTATCGACGAATATGGAGGTGAATTCGGAGCAGATGATACTAGAGTTGAAGTCCAACCTCCAGCCC
AATGGGTATTGGATTTGATCGAGGCCTCACCCATAGCAAGTGTTGTTAGTGATCCCAGATTGGCTGATAA
TCCTTTGATTGCTATCAACCAGGCCTTTACCGATCTAACTGGGTATTCTGAGGAAGAATGTGTTGGTCGT
AATTGTAGATTTTTGGCAGGATCTGGTACTGAACCCTGGCTAACATATAAGATCCGTCAAGGTGTTCGTG
AGCATAAACCCGTGTTGGTTGAGATTTTGAATTACAAAAAGGATGGTACTCCTTTTCGTAATGCAGTTTT
GGTGGCACCAATCTATGATGACGATGATGAATTACTATACTTCCTTGGTAGCCAAGTGGAAGTGGATGAC
GATCAACCGAACATGGGCATGGCCCGTAGAGAACGTGCTGCGGAGATGTTAAAAACTCTTTCACCACGTC
AATTAGAAGTCACAACTCTGGTTGCATCAGGCCTAAGAAATAAAGAAGTGGCTGCCAGACTGGGTCTTTC
AGAAAAAACTGTCAAAATGCACAGAGGTTTGGTAATGGAAAAATTAAACTTAAAAACGAGTGCAGATTTA
GTTAGAATTGCCGTAGAAGCAGGTATTTAAGTCGACCTCGAGTAATGATCATGTAATTAGTTATGTCACG
CTTACATTCACGCCCTCCCCCCACATCCGCTCTAACCGAAAAGGAAGGAGTTAGACAACCTGAAGTCTAG
GTCCCTATTTATTTTTTTATAGTTATGTTAGTATTAAGAACGTTATTTATATTTCAAATTTTTCTTTTTT
TTCTGTACAGACGCGTGTACGCATGTAACATTATACTGAAAACCTTGCTTGAGAAGGTTTTGGGACGCTC
GAAGGCTTTAATTTGCGGCCTTATCGCCGGCGAATAAATTAAGGCGCGCCAACATATCCGGAGGTACCCA
AAGCCGAATCCACCACGGTCACCGTTGTTTCTGAAGAAACCACCACGGCCGCCACCGTTGTTGAAACCAC
CACGAGGAGCAGAATCGCCTCTTCTGCCACCACCGTTACGGATGTGAGGTGGAACGTAACCACCACGTCT
TTGTTGCCCTTCAGGCATGGAAACTTGCTCTGCTAACTCAGTCATATTGGATATATGTATTACTTTCTTT
ATTTTTTGTAGTTTAGTCTTCTATTTCTTTTATAGTTTGGTATCTTTTTGCAAAAAATTTACCTCTATAT
CGTGTTCGTGCGTATTTCTTCCTCTATAATATGAAAAGAAAGGCAGTAGTCTTGGTTTTCTATTATTCCA
AATATTACAAGAATACCCAGAACCACAAGAAGCAGAAGAAACTAACTGCTTTATATACTTAATTTCCCGC
CACAAGCTCATCGCCCAGAAGTTTTTTTCAGTTTTTCACCTGACAATCTGGCAGCTCGCTGAAAAATTTT
CACCTGGGGTCGCCTGCTACGTAGAGTGATCACGTTTATGAATAGCACATTATATAGTGGCCCAGACGGT
CTGATGGTAGTTCATGTAGTTAAGAATAAATACTCTGTTTGTGTGATTTCTATGTGTACGTTATCTATAT
AAATATTGTTGATGGTGGTAGCTGTGGGCTGTGTTCTATGCTAGGACACCCTTAGTGGATGGAACGTCAT
CGCGACCCGTAGGTGTTCTTGCCTCTCTGATGGCGATGGCGAGCGCCTTGAAAGCTGATTCGGAGCGGTG
GTGGTCGTTGGTGCCCCGCAGACAGTCCACATGCATGGTGATACGCGCCTCAGTGGCGAAACTCTCCAAG
AAGTGCGGGATCATCTCTGTGGATAGCTGGCCTATGCGTTCTCGCTTCAGGCCCAGCTCCACCACGGCGA
AAGGCCTATTGGAGAAGTCAACCACAGCGCGGCTCAGCGCCTCGTCCAGTGGTGCAAACCCATGCCCGAA
CCTCTTGATACCACGCACGGAGCCAAGCGCCTCCTTGAACGCTTGGCCCAGCGCAATCCCACAGTCCTCA
ACAGTGTGGTGGTCATCGATGTGCAAGTCCCCTATACACTCCAGGATCAGAGACCACCCGCCATGCTTCG
CCAGCGCAGTCAACATGTGGTCCAAAAACCCAACTCCAGTGTGCACATGGATGGTCTGCCCATCACCACT
AGCATATTCCTTGCCCAGTATGCTCTCCCGTACAGAAACAGACCCACCGTCAAGATCCAGCGCCAGCTGT
ATATTCGTCTCCTGCGTAACCCTCTTAACAAACGCCATCCTTTGCTCGATGCTTCTCTTTGCTTCAATTA
TCTCAACTTTAAGTAAACCTGAAGTAAACTAGAACTAGATTAAATCAGAAGGCATCCGCAGCTTTATATA
CATATAGAGCCTCTTTGCCTTCGTTTATCTTGCCTGCTCATTTTTTAGTATATTCTTCGAAGAAATCACA
TTACTTTATATAATGTATAATTCATTATGTGATAATGCCAATCGCTAAGAAAAAAAAAGAGTCATCCGCT
AGGTGGAAAAAAAAAAATGAAAATCATTACCGAGGCATAAAAAAATATAGAGTGTACTAGAGGAGGCCAA
GAGTAATAGAAAAAGAAAATTGCGGGAAAGGACTGTGTTATGACTTCCCTGACTAATGCCGTGTTCAAAC
GATACCTGGCAGTGACTCCTAGCGCTCACCAAGCTCTTAAAACGAGAATTAAGAAAAAGTCGTCATCTTT
CGATAAGTTTTTCCCACAGCAAAGCAATAGTAGAAAAAAACAATGGGAAACGTTGAATGAAGACAAAGCG
TCGTGGTTTAAAAGGAAATACGCTCACGTACATGCTAGGGAACAGGACCGTGCAGCGGCCAGCGTGGCCG
TTTAAACATTTAAATGGCCGGCC
